Addgene plasmid #187285: IL2-mCherry-AHA740D, E758K in pmCherryN1
Purpose: Express IL2-AH A740D, E758K-mCherry
Depositing lab: Alpha Yap. Depositing organization: University of Queensland, Institute for Molecular Bioscience. Publication: Anillin Promotes Cell Contractility by Cyclic Resetting of RhoA Residence Kinetics. Budnar S, Husain KB, Gomez GA, Naghibosadat M, Varma A, Verma S, Hamilton NA, Morris RG, Yap AS. Dev Cell. 2019 Jun 17;49(6):894-906.e12. doi: 10.1016/j.devcel.2019.04.031. Epub 2019 May 16. PubMed 31105010.
Backbone
  Vector backbone: pmCherry-N1
  Backbone manufacturer: Clontech
  Backbone size w/o insert (bp): 4679
  Vector type: Mammalian Expression
  Selectable markers: Neomycin (select with G418)
Growth in bacteria
  Bacterial resistance: Kanamycin, 50 μg/mL
  Growth temperature: 37°C
  Growth strain: DH5alpha
  Copy number: High Copy
Gene/Insert
  Gene/Insert name: interleukin-2 receptor alpha-subunit, anillin
  Species: H. sapiens (human)
  Insert size (bp): 1767
  Mutation: AH A740D, E758K
  Entrez Gene: IL2 (a.k.a. IL-2, TCGF, lymphokine); ANLN (a.k.a. FSGS8, Scraps, scra)
  Promoter: CMV
  Tag / fusion protein: mCherry (C terminal on insert)
  Cloning method: Gibson Cloning
  Sequencing primers: 5′ CMV-F; 3′ mCherry-R
Resource information
  A portion of this plasmid was derived from a plasmid made by: Plasmid made by Srikanth Budnar
Terms and licenses: Academic/Nonprofit Terms; Industry Terms: Not Available to Industry
Depositor comments: 5' cloning site: Nhe1 (destroyed), 3' cloning site: Age1 (not destroyed).
How to cite: IL2-mCherry-AHA740D, E758K in pmCherryN1 was a gift from Alpha Yap (Addgene plasmid # 187285 ; http://n2t.net/addgene:187285 ; RRID:Addgene_187285)
