[The description below was written by a language model from this plasmid's Addgene catalogue record and pLannotate feature annotations shown in this document.]
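Description:
IL2-mCherry-AHA740D, E758K in pmCherryN1 is a mammalian expression plasmid built on the Clontech pmCherry-N1 backbone, with a sequenced length of about 6.4 kb. It replicates at high copy in E. coli from a ColE1/pUC-type origin and also carries an f1 phage origin. A single Tn5 aminoglycoside phosphotransferase gene (NeoR/KanR) serves both hosts. A bacterial bla-type promoter drives it for kanamycin selection, and the SV40 enhancer/early promoter drives it for G418 selection in mammalian cells, with the HSV TK polyadenylation signal terminating the cassette. The short "ble", "large T antigen" and bGH poly(A) fragments in the annotation are probably residual backbone sequence or partial matches rather than functional parts.

The payload is a chimeric human open reading frame of roughly 1.8 kb, inserted by Gibson assembly downstream of the CMV immediate early enhancer and promoter. The feature table shows the interleukin-2 receptor alpha subunit (IL2RA) coding sequence joined to a fragment of anillin (ANLN), followed by mCherry at the C terminus and the SV40 poly(A) signal. The catalogue links the Entrez entry for IL2, but the insert name and the annotation both indicate the receptor alpha chain, not the cytokine. The anillin portion is designated AH, presumably the anillin homology region, and carries two substitutions, A740D and E758K. The record does not state their functional effect.

The stated purpose is simply to express this IL2-AH(A740D, E758K)-mCherry fusion. The receptor portion would be expected to anchor the mutant anillin fragment at the membrane as a red fluorescent protein for imaging. The associated publication concerns anillin, RhoA residence kinetics and cell contractility.
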