Features (pLannotate 1.2.2; 15 found; start..end, strand, type, name):
     83..386     +  enhancer       CMV enhancer: human cytomegalovirus immediate early enhancer
    387..590     +  promoter       CMV promoter: human cytomegalovirus (CMV) immediate early promoter
    618..1424    +  CDS            IL2RA: IL2RA_HUMAN - Experimental evidence at protein level: Swiss-Prot protein existence level 1. Receptor for interleukin-2. The receptor is involved in the regulation of immune tolerance by controlling regulatory T cells (TREGs) activity. TREGs suppress the activation and expansion of autoreactive T-cells. From Homo sapiens (Human).
   1404..2408    +  CDS            ANLN (fragment): ANLN_HUMAN - Experimental evidence at protein level: Swiss-Prot protein existence level 1. Required for cytokinesis (PubMed:16040610). Essential for the structural integrity of the cleavage furrow and for completion of cleavage furrow ingression. Plays a role in bleb assembly during metaphase and anaphase of mitosis (PubMed:23870127). May play a significant role in podocyte cell migration (PubMed:24676636). From Homo sapiens (Human).
   2424..3133    +  CDS            mCherry (fragment): monomeric derivative of DsRed fluorescent protein (Shaner et al., 2004) mammalian codon-optimized
   3151..3234    +  CDS            large T antigen (fragment): large T antigen from SV40 (simian virus 40)
   3257..3378    +  polyA_signal   SV40 poly(A) signal: SV40 polyadenylation signal
   3412..3840    -  rep_origin     f1 ori (sequence partly withheld): f1 bacteriophage origin of replication; arrow indicates direction of (+) strand synthesis
   3867..3971    +  promoter       AmpR promoter: bla
   3973..4330    +  promoter       SV40 promoter: SV40 enhancer and early promoter
   4365..5159    +  CDS            NeoR/KanR: aminoglycoside phosphotransferase from Tn5; aph(3')-II (or nptII); confers resistance to neomycin, kanamycin, and G418 (Geneticin®)
   5180..5332    +  CDS            ble (fragment): BLE_KLEPN - Experimental evidence at protein level: Swiss-Prot protein existence level 1. Binding protein with a strong affinity to the bleomycin family of antibiotics. Binds to CL990; an antimitotic-antibiotic compound. From Klebsiella pneumoniae.
   5391..5438    +  polyA_signal   HSV TK poly(A) signal: herpes simplex virus thymidine kinase polyadenylation signal (Cole and Stacy, 1985)
   5529..5545    -  polyA_signal   bGH poly(A) signal (fragment): bovine growth hormone polyadenylation signal
   5767..6355    +  rep_origin     ori: high-copy-number ColE1/pMB1/pBR322/pUC origin of replication
>Addgene plasmid #187285 | IL2-mCherry-AHA740D, E758K in pmCherryN1 | addgene full sequence | sequence record 372119 | Addgene NGS Result
TAACCGTATTACCGCCATGCATTAGTTATTAATAGTAATCAATTACGGGGTCATTAGTTCATAGCCCATA
TATGGAGTTCCGCGTTACATAACTTACGGTAAATGGCCCGCCTGGCTGACCGCCCAACGACCCCCGCCCA
TTGACGTCAATAATGACGTATGTTCCCATAGTAACGCCAATAGGGACTTTCCATTGACGTCAATGGGTGG
AGTATTTACGGTAAACTGCCCACTTGGCAGTACATCAAGTGTATCATATGCCAAGTACGCCCCCTATTGA
CGTCAATGACGGTAAATGGCCCGCCTGGCATTATGCCCAGTACATGACCTTATGGGACTTTCCTACTTGG
CAGTACATCTACGTATTAGTCATCGCTATTACCATGGTGATGCGGTTTTGGCAGTACATCAATGGGCGTG
GATAGCGGTTTGACTCACGGGGATTTCCAAGTCTCCACCCCATTGACGTCAATGGGAGTTTGTTTTGGCA
CCAAAATCAACGGGACTTTCCAAAATGTCGTAACAACTCCGCCCCATTGACGCAAATGGGCGGTAGGCGT
GTACGGTGGGAGGTCTATATAAGCAGAGCTGGTTTAGTGAACCGTCAGATCCGCTAGATGGATTCATACC
TGCTGATGTGGGGACTGCTCACGTTCATCATGGTGCCTGGCTGCCAGGCAGAGCTCTGTGACGATGACCC
GCCAGAGATCCCACACGCCACATTCAAAGCCATGGCCTACAAGGAAGGAACCATGTTGAACTGTGAATGC
AAGAGAGGTTTCCGCAGAATAAAAAGCGGGTCACTCTATATGCTCTGTACAGGAAACTCTAGCCACTCGT
CCTGGGACAACCAATGTCAATGCACAAGCTCTGCCACTCGGAACACAACGAAACAAGTGACACCTCAACC
TGAAGAACAGAAAGAAAGGAAAACCACAGAAATGCAAAGTCCAATGCAGCCAGTGGACCAAGCGAGCCTT
CCAGGTCACTGCAGGGAACCTCCACCATGGGAAAATGAAGCCACAGAGAGAATTTATCATTTCGTGGTGG
GGCAGATGGTTTATTATCAGTGCGTCCAGGGATACAGGGCTCTACACAGAGGTCCTGCTGAGAGCGTCTG
CAAAATGACCCACGGGAAGACAAGGTGGACCCAGCCCCAGCTCATATGCACAGGTGAAATGGAGACCAGT
CAGTTTCCAGGTGAAGAGAAGCCTCAGGCAAGCCCCGAAGGCCGTCCTGAGAGTGAGACTTCCTGCCTCG
TCACAACAACAGATTTTCAAATACAGACAGAAATGGCTGCAACCATGGAGACGTCCATATTTACAACAGA
GTACCAGGTAGCAGTGGCCGGCTGTGTTTTCCTGCTGATCAGCGTCCTCCTCCTGAGTGGGCTCACCTGG
AAGGGAAAATTCCAAAGAACTCGTGTCCCTCGAGCTGAATCTGGTGATAGCCTTGGTTCTGAAGATCGTG
ATCTTCTTTACAGCATTGATGCATATAGATCTCAAAGATTCAAAGAAACAGAACGTCCATCAATAAAGCA
GGTGATTGTTCGGAAGGAAGATGTTACTTCAAAACTGGATGAAAAAAATAATGCCTTTCCTTGTCAAGTT
AATATCAAACAGAAAATGCAGGAACTCAATAACGAAATAAATATGCAACAGACAGTGATCTATCAAGCTA
GCCAGGATCTTAACTGCTGTGTTGATGAAGAACATGGAAAAGGGTCCCTAGAAGAAGCTAAAGCAGAAAG
ACTTCTTCTAATTGCAACTGGGAAGAGAACACTTTTGATTGATGAATTGAATAAATTGAAGAACGAAGGA
CCTCAGAGGAAGAATAAGGCTAGTCCCCAAAGTGAATTTATGCCATCCAAAGGATCAGTTACTTTGTCAG
AAATCCGCTTGCCTCTAAAAGCAGATTTTGTCTGCAGTACGGTTCAGAAACCAGATGCAGCAAATTACTA
TTACTTAATTATACTAAAAGCAGGAGCTGAAAATATGGTAGCCACACCATTAGCAAGTACTTCAAACTCT
CTTAACGGTGATGCTCTGACATTCACTACTACATTTACTCTGCAAGATGTATCCAATGACTTTGAAATAA
ATATTGAAGTTTACAGCTTGGTGCAAAAGAAAGATCCCTCAGGCCTTGATAAGAAGAAAAAAACATCCAA
GTCCAAGGCTATTACTCCAAAGCGACTCCTCACATCTATAACCACAAAAAGCAACATTCATTCTTCAGTC
ATGGCCAGTCCAGGAGGTCTTAGTGCTGTGCGAACCAGCAACTTCGCCCTTGTTGGATCTTACACATTAT
CATTGTCTTCAGTAGGAAATACTAAGTTTGTTCTGGACAAGGTCCCCTTTTTATCTTCTTTGGAAGGTCA
TATTTATTTAAAAATAAAATGTCAAGTGCGACCGGTCGCCACCATGGTGAGCATGGACGAGGAGGATAAC
ATGGCCATCATCAAGGAGTTCATGCGCTTCAAGGTGCACATGGAGGGCTCCGTGAACGGCCACGAGTTCG
AGATCGAGGGCGAGGGCGAGGGCCGCCCCTACGAGGGCACCCAGACCGCCAAGCTGAAGGTGACCAAGGG
TGGCCCCCTGCCCTTCGCCTGGGACATCCTGTCCCCTCAGTTCATGTACGGCTCCAAGGCCTACGTGAAG
CACCCCGCCGACATCCCCGACTACTTGAAGCTGTCCTTCCCCGAGGGCTTCAAGTGGGAGCGCGTGATGA
ACTTCGAGGACGGCGGCGTGGTGACCGTGACCCAGGACTCCTCCCTGCAGGACGGCGAGTTCATCTACAA
GGTGAAGCTGCGCGGCACCAACTTCCCCTCCGACGGCCCCGTAATGCAGAAGAAGACCATGGGCTGGGAG
GCCTCCTCCGAGCGGATGTACCCCGAGGACGGCGCCCTGAAGGGCGAGATCAAGCAGAGGCTGAAGCTGA
AGGACGGCGGCCACTACGACGCTGAGGTCAAGACCACCTACAAGGCCAAGAAGCCCGTGCAGCTGCCCGG
CGCCTACAACGTCAACATCAAGTTGGACATCACCTCCCACAACGAGGACTACACCATCGTGGAACAGTAC
GAACGCGCCGAGGGCCGCCACTCCACCGGCGGCATGGACGAGCTGTACAAGTAAAGCGGCCGCGACTCTA
GATCATAATCAGCCATACCACATTTGTAGAGGTTTTACTTGCTTTAAAAAACCTCCCACACCTCCCCCTG
AACCTGAAACATAAAATGAATGCAATTGTTGTTGTTAACTTGTTTATTGCAGCTTATAATGGTTACAAAT
AAAGCAATAGCATCACAAATTTCACAAATAAAGCATTTTTTTCACTGCATTCTAGTTGTGGTTTGTCCAA
ACTCATCAATGTATCTTAAGGCGTAAATTGTAAGCGTTAATATTTTGTTAAAATTCGCGTTAAATTTTTG
TTAAATCAGCTCATTTTTTAACCAATAGGCCGAAATCGGCAAAATCCCTTATAAATCAAAAGAATAGACC
GAGATAGGGT
[37 nt withheld, positions 3511-3547]
AAAGAACGTGGACTCCAACGTCAAAGG
[49 nt withheld, positions 3575-3623]
T
[91 nt withheld, positions 3625-3715]
G
[124 nt withheld, positions 3717-3840]
CAGGTGGCACTTTTCGGGGAAATGTGCGCGGAACCCCTATTTGTTTATTTTTCTAAATACATTCAAATAT
GTATCCGCTCATGAGACAATAACCCTGATAAATGCTTCAATAATATTGAAAAAGGAAGAGTCCTGAGGCG
GAAAGAACCAGCTGTGGAATGTGTGTCAGTTAGGGTGTGGAAAGTCCCCAGGCTCCCCAGCAGGCAGAAG
TATGCAAAGCATGCATCTCAATTAGTCAGCAACCAGGTGTGGAAAGTCCCCAGGCTCCCCAGCAGGCAGA
AGTATGCAAAGCATGCATCTCAATTAGTCAGCAACCATAGTCCCGCCCCTAACTCCGCCCATCCCGCCCC
TAACTCCGCCCAGTTCCGCCCATTCTCCGCCCCATGGCTGACTAATTTTTTTTATTTATGCAGAGGCCGA
GGCCGCCTCGGCCTCTGAGCTATTCCAGAAGTAGTGAGGAGGCTTTTTTGGAGGCCTAGGCTTTTGCAAA
GATCGATCAAGAGACAGGATGAGGATCGTTTCGCATGATTGAACAAGATGGATTGCACGCAGGTTCTCCG
GCCGCTTGGGTGGAGAGGCTATTCGGCTATGACTGGGCACAACAGACAATCGGCTGCTCTGATGCCGCCG
TGTTCCGGCTGTCAGCGCAGGGGCGCCCGGTTCTTTTTGTCAAGACCGACCTGTCCGGTGCCCTGAATGA
ACTGCAAGACGAGGCAGCGCGGCTATCGTGGCTGGCCACGACGGGCGTTCCTTGCGCAGCTGTGCTCGAC
GTTGTCACTGAAGCGGGAAGGGACTGGCTGCTATTGGGCGAAGTGCCGGGGCAGGATCTCCTGTCATCTC
ACCTTGCTCCTGCCGAGAAAGTATCCATCATGGCTGATGCAATGCGGCGGCTGCATACGCTTGATCCGGC
TACCTGCCCATTCGACCACCAAGCGAAACATCGCATCGAGCGAGCACGTACTCGGATGGAAGCCGGTCTT
GTCGATCAGGATGATCTGGACGAAGAGCATCAGGGGCTCGCGCCAGCCGAACTGTTCGCCAGGCTCAAGG
CGAGCATGCCCGACGGCGAGGATCTCGTCGTGACCCATGGCGATGCCTGCTTGCCGAATATCATGGTGGA
AAATGGCCGCTTTTCTGGATTCATCGACTGTGGCCGGCTGGGTGTGGCGGACCGCTATCAGGACATAGCG
TTGGCTACCCGTGATATTGCTGAAGAGCTTGGCGGCGAATGGGCTGACCGCTTCCTCGTGCTTTACGGTA
TCGCCGCTCCCGATTCGCAGCGCATCGCCTTCTATCGCCTTCTTGACGAGTTCTTCTGAGCGGGACTCTG
GGGTTCGAAATGACCGACCAAGCGACGCCCAACCTGCCATCACGAGATTTCGATTCCACCGCCGCCTTCT
ATGAAAGGTTGGGCTTCGGAATCGTTTTCCGGGACGCCGGCTGGATGATCCTCCAGCGCGGGGATCTCAT
GCTGGAGTTCTTCGCCCACCCTAGGGGGAGGCTAACTGAAACACGGAAGGAGACAATACCGGAAGGAACC
CGCGCTATGACGGCAATAAAAAGACAGAATAAAACGCACGGTGTTGGGTCGTTTGTTCATAAACGCGGGG
TTCGGTCCCAGGGCTGGCACTCTGTCGATACCCCACCGAGACCCCATTGGGGCCAATACGCCCGCGTTTC
TTCCTTTTCCCCACCCCACCCCCCAAGTTCGGGTGAAGGCCCAGGGCTCGCAGCCAACGTCGGGGCGGCA
GGCCCTGCCATAGCCTCAGGTTACTCATATATACTTTAGATTGATTTAAAACTTCATTTTTAATTTAAAA
GGATCTAGGTGAAGATCCTTTTTGATAATCTCATGACCAAAATCCCTTAACGTGAGTTTTCGTTCCACTG
AGCGTCAGACCCCGTAGAAAAGATCAAAGGATCTTCTTGAGATCCTTTTTTTCTGCGCGTAATCTGCTGC
TTGCAAACAAAAAAACCACCGCTACCAGCGGTGGTTTGTTTGCCGGATCAAGAGCTACCAACTCTTTTTC
CGAAGGTAACTGGCTTCAGCAGAGCGCAGATACCAAATACTGTTCTTCTAGTGTAGCCGTAGTTAGGCCA
CCACTTCAAGAACTCTGTAGCACCGCCTACATACCTCGCTCTGCTAATCCTGTTACCAGTGGCTGCTGCC
AGTGGCGATAAGTCGTGTCTTACCGGGTTGGACTCAAGACGATAGTTACCGGATAAGGCGCAGCGGTCGG
GCTGAACGGGGGGTTCGTGCACACAGCCCAGCTTGGAGCGAACGACCTACACCGAACTGAGATACCTACA
GCGTGAGCTATGAGAAAGCGCCACGCTTCCCGAAGGGAGAAAGGCGGACAGGTATCCGGTAAGCGGCAGG
GTCGGAACAGGAGAGCGCACGAGGGAGCTTCCAGGGGGAAACGCCTGGTATCTTTATAGTCCTGTCGGGT
TTCGCCACCTCTGACTTGAGCGTCGATTTTTGTGATGCTCGTCAGGGGGGCGGAGCCTATGGAAAAACGC
CAGCAACGCGGCCTTTTTACGGTTCCTGGCCTTTTGCTGGCCTTTTGCTCACATGTTCTTTCCTGCGTTA
TCCCCTGATTCTGTGGA
